>Addgene plasmid #207771 | qTAG-N-Solo-mScarlet-LMNB1 | addgene full sequence | sequence record 416246 | Addgene NGS Result
TCGCGCGTTTCGGTGATGACGGTGAAAACCTCTGACACATGCAGCTCCCGGAGACGGTCACAGCTTGTCT
GTAAGCGGATGCCGGGAGCAGACAAGCCCGTCAGGGCGCGTCAGCGGGTGTTGGCGGGTGTCGGGGCTGG
CTTAACTATGCGGCATCAGAGCAGATTGTACTGAGAGTGCACCATATGCGGTGTGAAATACCGCACAGAT
GCGTAAGGAGAAAATACCGCATCAGGCGCCATTCGCCATTCAGGCTGCGCAACTGTTGGGAAGGGCGATC
GGTGCGGGCCTCTTCGCTATTACGCCAGCTGGCGAAAGGGGGATGTGCTGCAAGGCGATTAAGTTGGGTA
ACGCCAGGGTTTTCCCAGTCACGACGTTGTAAAACGACGGCCAGTGAATTCGGGGCGGCGGGAGGGCCCT
GGGCCCAGAGCCGCGCGGGTGGGCAGTCCCAGGCGTCCTTCCTTACAGCCCTGAGCCTGGTCCGGGAACC
GCCCAGCCGGGAGGGCCGAGCTGACGGTTGCCCAAGGGCCAGATTTTAAATTTACAGGCCCGGCCCCCGA
ACCGCCGAAGCGCGCTGCCTGCTCCCCATTGGCCCATGGTAGTCACGTGGAGGCGCCGGGGCGTGCCGGC
CATGTTGGGGAGTGCGGCGCCGCGGCCCGCGCCACCTCCGCCCCCCGCGGCTTGCCTCCAGCCCGCCCCT
CCCGGCCCTCCTCCCCCCGCCCGCCGCTCCGTGCAGCCTGAGAGGAAACAAAGTGCTGCGAGCAGGAGAC
GGCGGCGGCGCGAACCCTGCTGGGCCTCCATTCACCCTCGTCTTGCATTTTCCCGCGTGCGTGTGTGAGT
GGGTGTGTGTGTTTTCTTACAAAGGGTATTTCGCGATCGATCGATTGATTCGTAGTTCCCCCCCGCGCGC
CTTTGCCCTTTGTGCTGTAATCGAGCTCCCGCCATCCCAGGTGCTTCTCCGTTCCTCTAAACGCCAGCGT
CTGGACGTGAGCGCAGGTCGCCGGTTTGTGCCTTCGGTCCCCGCTTCGCCCCCTGCCGTCCCCTCCTTAT
CACGGTCCCGCTCGCGGCCTCGCCGCCCCGCTGTCTCCGCCGCCCGCCATGGGCAAGAGCAAGACCGGTA
GCGGCGGAAGCATGGTGAGCAAGGGCGAGGCAGTGATCAAGGAGTTCATGCGGTTCAAGGTGCACATGGA
GGGCTCCATGAACGGCCACGAGTTCGAGATCGAGGGCGAGGGCGAGGGCCGCCCCTACGAGGGCACCCAG
ACCGCCAAGCTGAAGGTGACCAAGGGTGGCCCCCTGCCCTTCTCCTGGGACATCCTGTCCCCTCAGTTCA
TGTACGGCTCCAGGGCCTTCACCAAGCACCCCGCCGACATCCCCGACTACTATAAGCAGTCCTTCCCCGA
GGGCTTCAAGTGGGAGCGCGTGATGAACTTCGAGGACGGCGGCGCCGTGACCGTGACCCAGGACACCTCC
CTGGAGGACGGCACCCTGATCTACAAGGTGAAGCTCCGCGGCACCAACTTCCCTCCTGACGGCCCCGTAA
TGCAGAAGAAGACAATGGGCTGGGAAGCGTCCACCGAGCGGTTGTACCCCGAGGACGGCGTGCTGAAGGG
CGACATTAAGATGGCCCTGCGCCTGAAGGACGGCGGCCGCTACCTGGCGGACTTCAAGACCACCTACAAG
GCCAAGAAGCCCGTGCAGATGCCCGGCGCCTACAACGTCGACCGCAAGTTGGACATCACCTCCCACAACG
AGGACTACACCGTGGTGGAACAGTACGAACGCTCCGAGGGCCGCCACTCCACCGGCGGCATGGACGAGCT
GTACAAGGGAGGTTCCGGAGGAAGCGGAGGATCTGGCGGTACCGCGACTGCGACCCCCGTGCCGCCGCGG
ATGGGCAGCCGCGCTGGCGGCCCCACCACGCCGCTGAGCCCCACGCGCCTGTCGCGGCTCCAGGAGAAGG
AGGAGCTGCGCGAGCTCAATGACCGGCTGGCGGTGTACATCGACAAGGTGCGCAGCCTGGAGACGGAGAA
CAGCGCGCTGCAGCTGCAGGTGACGGAGCGCGAGGAGGTGCGCGGCCGTGAGCTCACCGGCCTCAAGGCG
CTCTACGAGACCGAGCTGGCCGACGCGCGACGCGCGCTCGACGACACGGCCCGCGAGCGCGCCAAGCTGC
AGATCGAGCTGGGCAAGTGCAAGGCGGAACACGACCAGCTGCTCCTCAAGTGAGTGCTAGCTGGCGGCCG
CGTTAGCGCCAAGGAGGGGCGGGGGCGCAACCGCGGCGACCAGCTCACCGGGTTCTGCCGTGGGGAGGGA
GCAGAGGCCAGGATGCACGCGTCCTTCTGAAGGAACAGGGTCTCGGTCTCCGGAAAGGAGAAAGAATCTA
GAGTTCATAGCGGAGCAGGGGTCGCGGAGGGGGCTCGAGCTGTAGCGCTGGGGGGCCGTGATGCCCATTT
CTAGATTTTGGATACCCGCTGGGACGTGGTAAGTGCGCGCCTGGGACTGCCGAGAAGGAGCTCCCGCTTT
CGCACTCGAATCCGGGGAGCCGGCGCGGAGAGGCGGCCCCTCAAAGCTTGGCGTAATCATGGTCATAGCT
GTTTCCTGTGTGAAATTGTTATCCGCTCACAATTCCACACAACATACGAGCCGGAAGCATAAAGTGTAAA
GCCTGGGGTGCCTAATGAGTGAGCTAACTCACATTAATTGCGTTGCGCTCACTGCCCGCTTTCCAGTCGG
GAAACCTGTCGTGCCAGCTGCATTAATGAATCGGCCAACGCGCGGGGAGAGGCGGTTTGCGTATTGGGCG
CTCTTCCGCTTCCTCGCTCACTGACTCGCTGCGCTCGGTCGTTCGGCTGCGGCGAGCGGTATCAGCTCAC
TCAAAGGCGGTAATACGGTTATCCACAGAATCAGGGGATAACGCAGGAAAGAACATGTGAGCAAAAGGCC
AGCAAAAGGCCAGGAACCGTAAAAAGGCCGCGTTGCTGGCGTTTTTCCATAGGCTCCGCCCCCCTGACGA
GCATCACAAAAATCGACGCTCAAGTCAGAGGTGGCGAAACCCGACAGGACTATAAAGATACCAGGCGTTT
CCCCCTGGAAGCTCCCTCGTGCGCTCTCCTGTTCCGACCCTGCCGCTTACCGGATACCTGTCCGCCTTTC
TCCCTTCGGGAAGCGTGGCGCTTTCTCATAGCTCACGCTGTAGGTATCTCAGTTCGGTGTAGGTCGTTCG
CTCCAAGCTGGGCTGTGTGCACGAACCCCCCGTTCAGCCCGACCGCTGCGCCTTATCCGGTAACTATCGT
CTTGAGTCCAACCCGGTAAGACACGACTTATCGCCACTGGCAGCAGCCACTGGTAACAGGATTAGCAGAG
CGAGGTATGTAGGCGGTGCTACAGAGTTCTTGAAGTGGTGGCCTAACTACGGCTACACTAGAAGAACAGT
ATTTGGTATCTGCGCTCTGCTGAAGCCAGTTACCTTCGGAAAAAGAGTTGGTAGCTCTTGATCCGGCAAA
CAAACCACCGCTGGTAGCGGTGGTTTTTTTGTTTGCAAGCAGCAGATTACGCGCAGAAAAAAAGGATCTC
AAGAAGATCCTTTGATCTTTTCTACGGGGTCTGACGCTCAGTGGAACGAAAACTCACGTTAAGGGATTTT
GGTCATGAGATTATCAAAAAGGATCTTCACCTAGATCCTTTTAAATTAAAAATGAAGTTTTAAATCAATC
TAAAGTATATATGAGTAAACTTGGTCTGACAGTTACCAATGCTTAATCAGTGAGGCACCTATCTCAGCGA
TCTGTCTATTTCGTTCATCCATAGTTGCCTGACTCCCCGTCGTGTAGATAACTACGATACGGGAGGGCTT
ACCATCTGGCCCCAGTGCTGCAATGATACCGCGAGACCCACGCTCACCGGCTCCAGATTTATCAGCAATA
AACCAGCCAGCCGGAAGGGCCGAGCGCAGAAGTGGTCCTGCAACTTTATCCGCCTCCATCCAGTCTATTA
ATTGTTGCCGGGAAGCTAGAGTAAGTAGTTCGCCAGTTAATAGTTTGCGCAACGTTGTTGCCATTGCTAC
AGGCATCGTGGTGTCACGCTCGTCGTTTGGTATGGCTTCATTCAGCTCCGGTTCCCAACGATCAAGGCGA
GTTACATGATCCCCCATGTTGTGCAAAAAAGCGGTTAGCTCCTTCGGTCCTCCGATCGTTGTCAGAAGTA
AGTTGGCCGCAGTGTTATCACTCATGGTTATGGCAGCACTGCATAATTCTCTTACTGTCATGCCATCCGT
AAGATGCTTTTCTGTGACTGGTGAGTACTCAACCAAGTCATTCTGAGAATAGTGTATGCGGCGACCGAGT
TGCTCTTGCCCGGCGTCAATACGGGATAATACCGCGCCACATAGCAGAACTTTAAAAGTGCTCATCATTG
GAAAACGTTCTTCGGGGCGAAAACTCTCAAGGATCTTACCGCTGTTGAGATCCAGTTCGATGTAACCCAC
TCGTGCACCCAACTGATCTTCAGCATCTTTTACTTTCACCAGCGTTTCTGGGTGAGCAAAAACAGGAAGG
CAAAATGCCGCAAAAAAGGGAATAAGGGCGACACGGAAATGTTGAATACTCATACTCTTCCTTTTTCAAT
ATTATTGAAGCATTTATCAGGGTTATTGTCTCATGAGCGGATACATATTTGAATGTATTTAGAAAAATAA
ACAAATAGGGGTTCCGCGCACATTTCCCCGAAAAGTGCCACCTGACGTCTAAGAAACCATTATTATCATG
ACATTAACCTATAAAAATAGGCGTATCACGAGGCCCTTTCGTC
Features (pLannotate 1.2.2; 12 found; start..end, strand, type, name):
    137..236     +  misc_feature   bom (fragment): basis of mobility region from pBR322
    242..399     -  CDS            lacZα (fragment): LacZα fragment of β-galactosidase; lacZ fragment
   1132..1827    +  CDS            mScarlet: mScarlet is a basic (constitutively fluorescent) red fluorescent protein published in 2016, derived from synthetic construct. It has moderate acid sensitivity.
   1864..2217    +  CDS            LMNB1 (fragment): LMNB1_HUMAN - Also known as LMN2, LMNB. Experimental evidence at protein level: Swiss-Prot protein existence level 1. Lamins are components of the nuclear lamina, a fibrous layer on the nucleoplasmic side of the inner nuclear membrane, which is thought to provide a framework for the nuclear envelope and may also interact with chromatin. From Homo sapiens (Human).
   2606..2622    -  protein_bind   lac operator: The lac repressor binds to the lac operator to inhibit transcription in E. coli. This inhibition can be relieved by adding lactose or isopropyl-β-D-thiogalactopyranoside (IPTG). lac repressor encoded by lacI
   2630..2660    -  promoter       lac promoter: promoter for the E. coli lac operon
   2675..2696    -  protein_bind   CAP binding site: CAP binding activates transcription in the presence of cAMP. E. coli catabolite activator protein
   2709..2801    -  CDS            lacI (fragment): lac repressor; lacI; The lac repressor binds to the lac operator to inhibit transcription in E. coli. This inhibition can be relieved by adding lactose or isopropyl-β-D-thiogalactopyranoside (IPTG).
   2984..3572    -  rep_origin     ori: high-copy-number ColE1/pMB1/pBR322/pUC origin of replication
   3743..4603    -  CDS            AmpR: β-lactamase; bla; confers resistance to ampicillin, carbenicillin, and related antibiotics
   4604..4708    -  promoter       AmpR promoter: bla
   4803..35      +  CDS            rop (fragment) (across the origin): Rop protein, which maintains plasmids at low copy number; rop
