[The description below was written by a language model from this plasmid's Addgene catalogue record and pLannotate feature annotations shown in this document.]
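Description:
qTAG-N-Solo-mScarlet-LMNB1 is a CRISPR knock-in donor template built on the pUC19 backbone, designed to insert the red fluorescent protein mScarlet at the N-terminus of the endogenous human LMNB1 (lamin B1) gene. It is a high-copy bacterial plasmid carrying the ColE1/pUC-type origin of replication and an ampicillin resistance gene (β-lactamase with its own promoter) for selection in E. coli. The remaining annotated backbone elements are standard pUC remnants flanking the cloning site: a lacZα fragment, the lac promoter and operator, a CAP binding site, and short lacI, bom and rop fragments, none of which play a role in the tagging function.

The payload is described as LMNB1 homology arms flanking an mScarlet tag. In the feature table, the mScarlet coding sequence lies immediately upstream of, and in the same orientation as, a fragment of the LMNB1 coding sequence. That fragment corresponds to the start of the lamin B1 open reading frame within the downstream arm, so correct integration should yield an mScarlet–lamin B1 fusion. The upstream arm is not separately annotated, presumably because it is non-coding genomic sequence. No mammalian promoter or mammalian selection marker appears in the annotation, which fits a design where the fusion is driven by the native LMNB1 promoter after integration; the "Solo" in the name may refer to this tag-only format, though the record does not define it.

The donor is meant to be co-transfected with a companion px330-PITCh-LMNB1 plasmid that supplies the sgRNA targeting the locus. Because lamin B1 is a component of the nuclear lamina, the resulting tagged cells allow the nuclear envelope to be visualised at endogenous expression levels.
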