Addgene plasmid #207771: qTAG-N-Solo-mScarlet-LMNB1
Purpose: Donor template for mScarlet insertion into the N-terminus of the LMNB1 locus for nuclear envelope visualization. To be co-transfected with sgRNA plasmid px330-PITCh-LMNB1 Addgene #207770
Depositing lab: Laurence Pelletier. Publication: qTAG: an adaptable plasmid scaffold for CRISPR-based endogenous tagging. Philip R, Sharma A, Matellan L, Erpf AC, Hsu WH, Tkach JM, Wyatt HDM, Pelletier L. EMBO J. 2024 Dec 12. doi: 10.1038/s44318-024-00337-5. PubMed 39668248.
Backbone
  Vector backbone: pUC19
  Backbone manufacturer: Invitrogen
  Backbone size w/o insert (bp): 2686
  Vector type: Mammalian Expression, CRISPR ; Donor Template
Growth in bacteria
  Bacterial resistance: Ampicillin, 100 μg/mL
  Growth temperature: 37°C
  Growth strain: DH5alpha
  Copy number: High Copy
Gene/Insert
  Gene/Insert name: LMNB1 Homology Arms flanking a mScarlet Tag (alt name: LMNB1)
  Species: H. sapiens (human)
  Insert size (bp): 1863
  Entrez Gene: LMNB1 (a.k.a. ADLD, LMN, LMN2, LMNB, MCPH26)
  Cloning method: Unknown
  Sequencing primers: 5′ CTGCAAGGCGATTAAGTTGGGTAAC; 3′ GGCTCGTATGTTGTGTGGAATTGT
Terms and licenses: Academic/Nonprofit Terms; Industry Terms: Not Available to Industry
Depositor comments: To be co-transfected with sgRNA plasmid px330-PITCh-LMNB1 https://www.addgene.org/207770 . Please visit https://www.biorxiv.org/content/10.1101/2023.11.01.565029v3 for bioRxiv preprint.
How to cite: qTAG-N-Solo-mScarlet-LMNB1 was a gift from Laurence Pelletier (Addgene plasmid # 207771 ; http://n2t.net/addgene:207771 ; RRID:Addgene_207771)
